Addgene plasmid #65850: pcDNA3.2-R5A-K6A C11orf83-V5
Purpose: Mammalian expression of C terminally V5-tagged C11orf83/UQCC3 : MUTANT R5A-K6A
Depositing lab: Amos Bairoch. Depositing organization: University of Geneva. Publication: C11orf83, a mitochondrial cardiolipin-binding protein involved in bc1 complex assembly and supercomplex stabilization. Desmurs M, Foti M, Raemy E, Vaz FM, Martinou JC, Bairoch A, Lane L. Mol Cell Biol. 2015 Apr;35(7):1139-56. doi: 10.1128/MCB.01047-14. Epub 2015 Jan 20. PubMed 25605331.
Backbone
  Vector backbone: pCDNA 3.2
  Backbone manufacturer: Life technologies
  Total vector size (bp): 5832
  Vector type: Mammalian Expression
Growth in bacteria
  Bacterial resistance: Ampicillin, 100 μg/mL
  Growth temperature: 37°C
  Growth strain: Top10
  Copy number: High Copy
Gene/Insert
  Gene/Insert name: Mutated UQCC3 (alt name: C11orf83)
  Species: H. sapiens (human)
  Mutation: R5A-K6A
  GenBank ID: NM_001085372.2
  Entrez Gene: UQCC3 (a.k.a. C11orf83, CCDS41658.1, MC3DN9, UNQ655)
  Tag / fusion protein: V5 (C terminal on insert)
  Cloning method: TOPO Cloning
  Sequencing primers: 5′ CACCATGGATTCCTTGCGGAAAATGCTGATCTC; 3′ CGGTGACCTCCCGCCGGCG
Terms and licenses: Academic/Nonprofit Terms; Industry Terms: Not Available to Industry
How to cite: pcDNA3.2-R5A-K6A C11orf83-V5 was a gift from Amos Bairoch (Addgene plasmid # 65850 ; http://n2t.net/addgene:65850 ; RRID:Addgene_65850)
