[The description below was written by a language model from this plasmid's Addgene catalogue record and pLannotate feature annotations shown in this document.]
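Description:
pcDNA3.2-R5A-K6A C11orf83-V5 is a 5,832 bp mammalian expression plasmid built on the pcDNA3.2 backbone. It carries a mutant form of human UQCC3 (also known as C11orf83), a mitochondrial cardiolipin-binding protein implicated in bc1 complex assembly and supercomplex stabilization. It is maintained in E. coli through a high-copy ColE1/pUC-type origin and selected with ampicillin via the β-lactamase gene and its own promoter. An f1 origin is also present, which permits single-stranded DNA production. For selection in mammalian cells, an SV40 enhancer/early promoter drives a neomycin phosphotransferase gene terminated by an SV40 polyadenylation signal. Several small annotated fragments (bom, lacI, ble, a truncated HIV-1 LTR hit, a bGH poly(A) piece) appear to be backbone remnants or partial matches rather than functional parts.

The expression cassette consists of the CMV immediate early enhancer and promoter, followed by a T7 promoter that allows in vitro transcription. The short UQCC3 coding sequence sits between attB1 and attB2 Gateway recombination sites. The attB sites indicate a Gateway-derived structure, although the catalogue lists TOPO cloning as the method. The open reading frame reads through attB2 into a C-terminal V5 epitope tag, and the transcript ends at an HSV thymidine kinase polyadenylation signal. The insert carries alanine substitutions at arginine 5 and lysine 6, introduced by site-directed mutagenesis of the corresponding wild-type plasmid. The construct is intended for expressing this V5-tagged mutant in mammalian cells, where the tag enables antibody detection or immunoprecipitation and comparison with the wild-type protein. The record does not state the specific functional consequence of the mutation.
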