Features (pLannotate 1.2.2; 24 found; start..end, strand, type, name):
     38..82      -  misc_feature   bom (fragment): basis of mobility region from pBR322
    237..616     +  enhancer       CMV enhancer: human cytomegalovirus immediate early enhancer
    617..820     +  promoter       CMV promoter: human cytomegalovirus (CMV) immediate early promoter
    816..849     +  LTR            5' LTR (truncated) (fragment): truncated 5' long terminal repeat (LTR) from HIV-1
    865..883     +  promoter       T7 promoter: promoter for bacteriophage T7 RNA polymerase
    913..937     +  protein_bind   attB1: mutant version of attB; recombination site for the Gateway® BP reaction BP Clonase™
    949..969     +  RBS            RBS: efficient ribosome binding site from bacteriophage T7 gene 10 (Olins and Rangwala, 1989)
    979..1257    +  CDS            UQCC3: UQCC3_HUMAN - Also known as C11orf83 From Homo sapiens (Human).
   1274..1298    -  protein_bind   attB2: mutant version of attB; recombination site for the Gateway® BP reaction BP Clonase™
   1324..1365    +  CDS            V5 tag: epitope tag from simian virus 5
   1449..1497    +  polyA_signal   HSV TK poly(A) signal: herpes simplex virus thymidine kinase polyadenylation signal (Cole and Stacy, 1985)
   1588..1604    -  polyA_signal   bGH poly(A) signal (fragment): bovine growth hormone polyadenylation signal
   1699..2127    +  rep_origin     f1 ori (sequence partly withheld): f1 bacteriophage origin of replication; arrow indicates direction of (+) strand synthesis
   2141..2470    +  promoter       SV40 promoter: SV40 enhancer and early promoter
   2537..3328    +  CDS            neo: KKA2_KLEPN - Also known as kan, nptII. Experimental evidence at protein level: Swiss-Prot protein existence level 1. Resistance to kanamycin, neomycin, paromomycin, ribostamycin, butirosin and gentamicin B. From Klebsiella pneumoniae.
   3354..3512    +  CDS            ble (fragment): BLE_KLEPN - Experimental evidence at protein level: Swiss-Prot protein existence level 1. Binding protein with a strong affinity to the bleomycin family of antibiotics. Binds to CL990; an antimitotic-antibiotic compound. From Klebsiella pneumoniae.
   3507..3628    +  polyA_signal   SV40 poly(A) signal: SV40 polyadenylation signal
   3701..3717    -  protein_bind   lac operator: The lac repressor binds to the lac operator to inhibit transcription in E. coli. This inhibition can be relieved by adding lactose or isopropyl-β-D-thiogalactopyranoside (IPTG). lac repressor encoded by lacI
   3725..3755    -  promoter       lac promoter: promoter for the E. coli lac operon
   3770..3791    -  protein_bind   CAP binding site: CAP binding activates transcription in the presence of cAMP. E. coli catabolite activator protein
   3804..3896    -  CDS            lacI (fragment): lac repressor; lacI; The lac repressor binds to the lac operator to inhibit transcription in E. coli. This inhibition can be relieved by adding lactose or isopropyl-β-D-thiogalactopyranoside (IPTG).
   4079..4667    -  rep_origin     ori: high-copy-number ColE1/pMB1/pBR322/pUC origin of replication
   4838..5698    -  CDS            AmpR: β-lactamase; bla; confers resistance to ampicillin, carbenicillin, and related antibiotics
   5699..5803    -  promoter       AmpR promoter: bla
>Addgene plasmid #65850 | pcDNA3.2-R5A-K6A C11orf83-V5 | depositor full sequence | sequence record 112011 | plasmid WT used for mutagenesis , primer Fw used : CCA-TGG-ATT-CCT-TGG-CGG-CAA-TGC-TGA-TCT-CAG-TCG-CAA-TGC
TCGACGGATCGGGAGATCTCCCGATCCCCTATGGTCGACTCTCAGTACAATCTGCTCTGATGCCGCATAG
TTAAGCCAGTATCTGCTCCCTGCTTGTGTGTTGGAGGTCGCTGAGTAGTGCGCGAGCAAAATTTAAGCTA
CAACAAGGCAAGGCTTGACCGACAATTGCATGAAGAATCTGCTTAGGGTTAGGCGTTTTGCGCTGCTTCG
CGATGTACGGGCCAGATATACGCGTTGACATTGATTATTGACTAGTTATTAATAGTAATCAATTACGGGG
TCATTAGTTCATAGCCCATATATGGAGTTCCGCGTTACATAACTTACGGTAAATGGCCCGCCTGGCTGAC
CGCCCAACGACCCCCGCCCATTGACGTCAATAATGACGTATGTTCCCATAGTAACGCCAATAGGGACTTT
CCATTGACGTCAATGGGTGGACTATTTACGGTAAACTGCCCACTTGGCAGTACATCAAGTGTATCATATG
CCAAGTACGCCCCCTATTGACGTCAATGACGGTAAATGGCCCGCCTGGCATTATGCCCAGTACATGACCT
TATGGGACTTTCCTACTTGGCAGTACATCTACGTATTAGTCATCGCTATTACCATGGTGATGCGGTTTTG
GCAGTACATCAATGGGCGTGGATAGCGGTTTGACTCACGGGGATTTCCAAGTCTCCACCCCATTGACGTC
AATGGGAGTTTGTTTTGGCACCAAAATCAACGGGACTTTCCAAAATGTCGTAACAACTCCGCCCCATTGA
CGCAAATGGGCGGTAGGCGTGTACGGTGGGAGGTCTATATAAGCAGAGCTCTCTGGCTAACTAGAGAACC
CACTGCTTACTGGCTTATCGAAATTAATACGACTCACTATAGGGAGACCCAAGCTGGCTAGTTAAGCTAT
CAACAAGTTTGTACAAAAAAGCAGGCTCCGCGGCCGCCTTGTTTAACTTTAAGAAGGAGCCCTTCACCAT
GGATTCCTTGCGGAAAATGCTGATCTCAGTCGCAATGCTGGGCGCAGGGGCTGGCGTGGGCTACGCGCTC
CTCGTTATCGTGACCCCGGGAGAGCGGCGGAAGCAGGAAATGCTAAAGGAGATGCCACTGCAGGACCCAA
GGAGCAGGGAGGAGGCGGCCAGGACCCAGCAGCTATTGCTGGCCACTCTGCAGGAGGCAGCGACCACGCA
GGAGAACGTGGCCTGGAGGAAGAACTGGATGGTTGGCGGCGAAGGCGGCGCCGGCGGGAGGTCACCGAAG
GGTGGGCGCGCCGACCCAGCTTTCTTGTACAAAGTGGTTGATCTAGAGGGCCCGCGGTTCGAAGGTAAGC
CTATCCCTAACCCTCTCCTCGGTCTCGATTCTACGCGTACCGGTTAGTAATGAGTTTAAACGGGGGAGGC
TAACTGAAACACGGAAGGAGACAATACCGGAAGGAACCCGCGCTATGACGGCAATAAAAAGACAGAATAA
AACGCACGGGTGTTGGGTCGTTTGTTCATAAACGCGGGGTTCGGTCCCAGGGCTGGCACTCTGTCGATAC
CCCACCGAGACCCCATTGGGGCCAATACGCCCGCGTTTCTTCCTTTTCCCCACCCCACCCCCCAAGTTCG
GGTGAAGGCCCAGGGCTCGCAGCCAACGTCGGGGCGGCAGGCCCTGCCATAGCAGATCTGCGCAGCTGGG
GCTCTAGGGGGTATCCCC
[124 nt withheld, positions 1699-1822]
C
[32 nt withheld, positions 1824-1855]
CA
[57 nt withheld, positions 1858-1914]
A
[49 nt withheld, positions 1916-1964]
CCTTTGACGTTGGAGTCCACGTTCTTT
[37 nt withheld, positions 1992-2028]
ACCCTATCTCGGTCTATTCTTTTGATTTATAAGGGATTTTGGGGATTTCGGCCTATTGGTTAAAAAATGA
GCTGATTTAACAAAAATTTAACGCGAATTAATTCTGTGGAATGTGTGTCAGTTAGGGTGTGGAAAGTCCC
CAGGCTCCCCAGCAGGCAGAAGTATGCAAAGCATGCATCTCAATTAGTCAGCAACCAGGTGTGGAAAGTC
CCCAGGCTCCCCAGCAGGCAGAAGTATGCAAAGCATGCATCTCAATTAGTCAGCAACCATAGTCCCGCCC
CTAACTCCGCCCATCCCGCCCCTAACTCCGCCCAGTTCCGCCCATTCTCCGCCCCATGGCTGACTAATTT
TTTTTATTTATGCAGAGGCCGAGGCCGCCTCTGCCTCTGAGCTATTCCAGAAGTAGTGAGGAGGCTTTTT
TGGAGGCCTAGGCTTTTGCAAAAAGCTCCCGGGAGCTTGTATATCCATTTTCGGATCTGATCAAGAGACA
GGATGAGGATCGTTTCGCATGATTGAACAAGATGGATTGCACGCAGGTTCTCCGGCCGCTTGGGTGGAGA
GGCTATTCGGCTATGACTGGGCACAACAGACAATCGGCTGCTCTGATGCCGCCGTGTTCCGGCTGTCAGC
GCAGGGGCGCCCGGTTCTTTTTGTCAAGACCGACCTGTCCGGTGCCCTGAATGAACTGCAGGACGAGGCA
GCGCGGCTATCGTGGCTGGCCACGACGGGCGTTCCTTGCGCAGCTGTGCTCGACGTTGTCACTGAAGCGG
GAAGGGACTGGCTGCTATTGGGCGAAGTGCCGGGGCAGGATCTCCTGTCATCTCACCTTGCTCCTGCCGA
GAAAGTATCCATCATGGCTGATGCAATGCGGCGGCTGCATACGCTTGATCCGGCTACCTGCCCATTCGAC
CACCAAGCGAAACATCGCATCGAGCGAGCACGTACTCGGATGGAAGCCGGTCTTGTCGATCAGGATGATC
TGGACGAAGAGCATCAGGGGCTCGCGCCAGCCGAACTGTTCGCCAGGCTCAAGGCGCGCATGCCCGACGG
CGAGGATCTCGTCGTGACCCATGGCGATGCCTGCTTGCCGAATATCATGGTGGAAAATGGCCGCTTTTCT
GGATTCATCGACTGTGGCCGGCTGGGTGTGGCGGACCGCTATCAGGACATAGCGTTGGCTACCCGTGATA
TTGCTGAAGAGCTTGGCGGCGAATGGGCTGACCGCTTCCTCGTGCTTTACGGTATCGCCGCTCCCGATTC
GCAGCGCATCGCCTTCTATCGCCTTCTTGACGAGTTCTTCTGAGCGGGACTCTGGGGTTCGCGAAATGAC
CGACCAAGCGACGCCCAACCTGCCATCACGAGATTTCGATTCCACCGCCGCCTTCTATGAAAGGTTGGGC
TTCGGAATCGTTTTCCGGGACGCCGGCTGGATGATCCTCCAGCGCGGGGATCTCATGCTGGAGTTCTTCG
CCCACCCCAACTTGTTTATTGCAGCTTATAATGGTTACAAATAAAGCAATAGCATCACAAATTTCACAAA
TAAAGCATTTTTTTCACTGCATTCTAGTTGTGGTTTGTCCAAACTCATCAATGTATCTTATCATGTCTGT
ATACCGTCGACCTCTAGCTAGAGCTTGGCGTAATCATGGTCATAGCTGTTTCCTGTGTGAAATTGTTATC
CGCTCACAATTCCACACAACATACGAGCCGGAAGCATAAAGTGTAAAGCCTGGGGTGCCTAATGAGTGAG
CTAACTCACATTAATTGCGTTGCGCTCACTGCCCGCTTTCCAGTCGGGAAACCTGTCGTGCCAGCTGCAT
TAATGAATCGGCCAACGCGCGGGGAGAGGCGGTTTGCGTATTGGGCGCTCTTCCGCTTCCTCGCTCACTG
ACTCGCTGCGCTCGGTCGTTCGGCTGCGGCGAGCGGTATCAGCTCACTCAAAGGCGGTAATACGGTTATC
CACAGAATCAGGGGATAACGCAGGAAAGAACATGTGAGCAAAAGGCCAGCAAAAGGCCAGGAACCGTAAA
AAGGCCGCGTTGCTGGCGTTTTTCCATAGGCTCCGCCCCCCTGACGAGCATCACAAAAATCGACGCTCAA
GTCAGAGGTGGCGAAACCCGACAGGACTATAAAGATACCAGGCGTTTCCCCCTGGAAGCTCCCTCGTGCG
CTCTCCTGTTCCGACCCTGCCGCTTACCGGATACCTGTCCGCCTTTCTCCCTTCGGGAAGCGTGGCGCTT
TCTCAATGCTCACGCTGTAGGTATCTCAGTTCGGTGTAGGTCGTTCGCTCCAAGCTGGGCTGTGTGCACG
AACCCCCCGTTCAGCCCGACCGCTGCGCCTTATCCGGTAACTATCGTCTTGAGTCCAACCCGGTAAGACA
CGACTTATCGCCACTGGCAGCAGCCACTGGTAACAGGATTAGCAGAGCGAGGTATGTAGGCGGTGCTACA
GAGTTCTTGAAGTGGTGGCCTAACTACGGCTACACTAGAAGGACAGTATTTGGTATCTGCGCTCTGCTGA
AGCCAGTTACCTTCGGAAAAAGAGTTGGTAGCTCTTGATCCGGCAAACAAACCACCGCTGGTAGCGGTGG
TTTTTTTGTTTGCAAGCAGCAGATTACGCGCAGAAAAAAAGGATCTCAAGAAGATCCTTTGATCTTTTCT
ACGGGGTCTGACGCTCAGTGGAACGAAAACTCACGTTAAGGGATTTTGGTCATGAGATTATCAAAAAGGA
TCTTCACCTAGATCCTTTTAAATTAAAAATGAAGTTTTAAATCAATCTAAAGTATATATGAGTAAACTTG
GTCTGACAGTTACCAATGCTTAATCAGTGAGGCACCTATCTCAGCGATCTGTCTATTTCGTTCATCCATA
GTTGCCTGACTCCCCGTCGTGTAGATAACTACGATACGGGAGGGCTTACCATCTGGCCCCAGTGCTGCAA
TGATACCGCGAGACCCACGCTCACCGGCTCCAGATTTATCAGCAATAAACCAGCCAGCCGGAAGGGCCGA
GCGCAGAAGTGGTCCTGCAACTTTATCCGCCTCCATCCAGTCTATTAATTGTTGCCGGGAAGCTAGAGTA
AGTAGTTCGCCAGTTAATAGTTTGCGCAACGTTGTTGCCATTGCTACAGGCATCGTGGTGTCACGCTCGT
CGTTTGGTATGGCTTCATTCAGCTCCGGTTCCCAACGATCAAGGCGAGTTACATGATCCCCCATGTTGTG
CAAAAAAGCGGTTAGCTCCTTCGGTCCTCCGATCGTTGTCAGAAGTAAGTTGGCCGCAGTGTTATCACTC
ATGGTTATGGCAGCACTGCATAATTCTCTTACTGTCATGCCATCCGTAAGATGCTTTTCTGTGACTGGTG
AGTACTCAACCAAGTCATTCTGAGAATAGTGTATGCGGCGACCGAGTTGCTCTTGCCCGGCGTCAATACG
GGATAATACCGCGCCACATAGCAGAACTTTAAAAGTGCTCATCATTGGAAAACGTTCTTCGGGGCGAAAA
CTCTCAAGGATCTTACCGCTGTTGAGATCCAGTTCGATGTAACCCACTCGTGCACCCAACTGATCTTCAG
CATCTTTTACTTTCACCAGCGTTTCTGGGTGAGCAAAAACAGGAAGGCAAAATGCCGCAAAAAAGGGAAT
AAGGGCGACACGGAAATGTTGAATACTCATACTCTTCCTTTTTCAATATTATTGAAGCATTTATCAGGGT
TATTGTCTCATGAGCGGATACATATTTGAATGTATTTAGAAAAATAAACAAATAGGGGTTCCGCGCACAT
TTCCCCGAAAAGTGCCACCTGACG
