Features (pLannotate 1.2.2; 24 found; start..end, strand, type, name):
     38..82      -  misc_feature   bom (fragment): basis of mobility region from pBR322
    237..616     +  enhancer       CMV enhancer: human cytomegalovirus immediate early enhancer
    617..820     +  promoter       CMV promoter: human cytomegalovirus (CMV) immediate early promoter
    816..849     +  LTR            5' LTR (truncated) (fragment): truncated 5' long terminal repeat (LTR) from HIV-1
    865..883     +  promoter       T7 promoter: promoter for bacteriophage T7 RNA polymerase
    913..937     +  protein_bind   attB1: mutant version of attB; recombination site for the Gateway® BP reaction BP Clonase™
    949..969     +  RBS            RBS: efficient ribosome binding site from bacteriophage T7 gene 10 (Olins and Rangwala, 1989)
    979..1257    +  CDS            UQCC3: UQCC3_HUMAN - Also known as C11orf83 From Homo sapiens (Human).
   1274..1298    -  protein_bind   attB2: mutant version of attB; recombination site for the Gateway® BP reaction BP Clonase™
   1324..1365    +  CDS            V5 tag: epitope tag from simian virus 5
   1449..1497    +  polyA_signal   HSV TK poly(A) signal: herpes simplex virus thymidine kinase polyadenylation signal (Cole and Stacy, 1985)
   1588..1604    -  polyA_signal   bGH poly(A) signal (fragment): bovine growth hormone polyadenylation signal
   1699..2127    +  rep_origin     f1 ori (sequence partly withheld): f1 bacteriophage origin of replication; arrow indicates direction of (+) strand synthesis
   2141..2470    +  promoter       SV40 promoter: SV40 enhancer and early promoter
   2537..3328    +  CDS            neo: KKA2_KLEPN - Also known as kan, nptII. Experimental evidence at protein level: Swiss-Prot protein existence level 1. Resistance to kanamycin, neomycin, paromomycin, ribostamycin, butirosin and gentamicin B. From Klebsiella pneumoniae.
   3354..3512    +  CDS            ble (fragment): BLE_KLEPN - Experimental evidence at protein level: Swiss-Prot protein existence level 1. Binding protein with a strong affinity to the bleomycin family of antibiotics. Binds to CL990; an antimitotic-antibiotic compound. From Klebsiella pneumoniae.
   3507..3628    +  polyA_signal   SV40 poly(A) signal: SV40 polyadenylation signal
   3701..3717    -  protein_bind   lac operator: The lac repressor binds to the lac operator to inhibit transcription in E. coli. This inhibition can be relieved by adding lactose or isopropyl-β-D-thiogalactopyranoside (IPTG). lac repressor encoded by lacI
   3725..3755    -  promoter       lac promoter: promoter for the E. coli lac operon
   3770..3791    -  protein_bind   CAP binding site: CAP binding activates transcription in the presence of cAMP. E. coli catabolite activator protein
   3804..3896    -  CDS            lacI (fragment): lac repressor; lacI; The lac repressor binds to the lac operator to inhibit transcription in E. coli. This inhibition can be relieved by adding lactose or isopropyl-β-D-thiogalactopyranoside (IPTG).
   4079..4667    -  rep_origin     ori: high-copy-number ColE1/pMB1/pBR322/pUC origin of replication
   4838..5698    -  CDS            AmpR: β-lactamase; bla; confers resistance to ampicillin, carbenicillin, and related antibiotics
   5699..5803    -  promoter       AmpR promoter: bla
>Addgene plasmid #65850 | pcDNA3.2-R5A-K6A C11orf83-V5 | addgene full sequence | sequence record 117113 | plasmid WT used for mutagenesis , primer Fw used : CCA-TGG-ATT-CCT-TGG-CGG-CAA-TGC-TGA-TCT-CAG-TCG-CAA-TGC
TCGACGGATCGGGAGATCTCCCGATCCCCTATGGTCGACTCTCAGTACAATCTGCTCTGATGCCGCATAG
TTAAGCCAGTATCTGCTCCCTGCTTGTGTGTTGGAGGTCGCTGAGTAGTGCGCGAGCAAAATTTAAGCTA
CAACAAGGCAAGGCTTGACCGACAATTGCATGAAGAATCTGCTTAGGGTTAGGCGTTTTGCGCTGCTTCG
CGATGTACGGGCCAGATATACGCGTTGACATTGATTATTGACTAGTTATTAATAGTAATCAATTACGGGG
TCATTAGTTCATAGCCCATATATGGAGTTCCGCGTTACATAACTTACGGTAAATGGCCCGCCTGGCTGAC
CGCCCAACGACCCCCGCCCATTGACGTCAATAATGACGTATGTTCCCATAGTAACGCCAATAGGGACTTT
CCATTGACGTCAATGGGTGGACTATTTACGGTAAACTGCCCACTTGGCAGTACATCAAGTGTATCATATG
CCAAGTACGCCCCCTATTGACGTCAATGACGGTAAATGGCCCGCCTGGCATTATGCCCAGTACATGACCT
TATGGGACTTTCCTACTTGGCAGTACATCTACGTATTAGTCATCGCTATTACCATGGTGATGCGGTTTTG
GCAGTACATCAATGGGCGTGGATAGCGGTTTGACTCACGGGGATTTCCAAGTCTCCACCCCATTGACGTC
AATGGGAGTTTGTTTTGGCACCAAAATCAACGGGACTTTCCAAAATGTCGTAACAACTCCGCCCCATTGA
CGCAAATGGGCGGTAGGCGTGTACGGTGGGAGGTCTATATAAGCAGAGCTCTCTGGCTAACTAGAGAACC
CACTGCTTACTGGCTTATCGAAATTAATACGACTCACTATAGGGAGACCCAAGCTGGCTAGTTAAGCTAT
CAACAAGTTTGTACAAAAAAGCAGGCTCCGCGGCCGCCTTGTTTAACTTTAAGAAGGAGCCCTTCACCAT
GGATTCCTTGGCGGCAATGCTGATCTCAGTCGCAATGCTGGGCGCAGGGGCTGGCGTGGGCTACGCGCTC
CTCGTTATCGTGACCCCGGGAGAGCGGCGGAAGCAGGAAATGCTAAAGGAGATGCCACTGCAGGACCCAA
GGAGCAGGGAGGAGGCGGCCAGGACCCAGCAGCTATTGCTGGCCACTCTGCAGGAGGCAGCGACCACGCA
GGAGAACGTGGCCTGGAGGAAGAACTGGATGGTTGGCGGCGAAGGCGGCGCCGGCGGGAGGTCACCGAAG
GGTGGGCGCGCCGACCCAGCTTTCTTGTACAAAGTGGTTGATCTAGAGGGCCCGCGGTTCGAAGGTAAGC
CTATCCCTAACCCTCTCCTCGGTCTCGATTCTACGCGTACCGGTTAGTAATGAGTTTAAACGGGGGAGGC
TAACTGAAACACGGAAGGAGACAATACCGGAAGGAACCCGCGCTATGACGGCAATAAAAAGACAGAATAA
AACGCACGGGTGTTGGGTCGTTTGTTCATAAACGCGGGGTTCGGTCCCAGGGCTGGCACTCTGTCGATAC
CCCACCGAGACCCCATTGGGGCCAATACGCCCGCGTTTCTTCCTTTTCCCCACCCCACCCCCCAAGTTCG
GGTGAAGGCCCAGGGCTCGCAGCCAACGTCGGGGCGGCAGGCCCTGCCATAGCAGATCTGCGCAGCTGGG
GCTCTAGGGGGTATCCCC
[124 nt withheld, positions 1699-1822]
C
[32 nt withheld, positions 1824-1855]
CA
[57 nt withheld, positions 1858-1914]
A
[49 nt withheld, positions 1916-1964]
CCTTTGACGTTGGAGTCCACGTTCTTT
[37 nt withheld, positions 1992-2028]
ACCCTATCTCGGTCTATTCTTTTGATTTATAAGGGATTTTGGGGATTTCGGCCTATTGGTTAAAAAATGA
GCTGATTTAACAAAAATTTAACGCGAATTAATTCTGTGGAATGTGTGTCAGTTAGGGTGTGGAAAGTCCC
CAGGCTCCCCAGCAGGCAGAAGTATGCAAAGCATGCATCTCAATTAGTCAGCAACCAGGTGTGGAAAGTC
CCCAGGCTCCCCAGCAGGCAGAAGTATGCAAAGCATGCATCTCAATTAGTCAGCAACCATAGTCCCGCCC
CTAACTCCGCCCATCCCGCCCCTAACTCCGCCCAGTTCCGCCCATTCTCCGCCCCATGGCTGACTAATTT
TTTTTATTTATGCAGAGGCCGAGGCCGCCTCTGCCTCTGAGCTATTCCAGAAGTAGTGAGGAGGCTTTTT
TGGAGGCCTAGGCTTTTGCAAAAAGCTCCCGGGAGCTTGTATATCCATTTTCGGATCTGATCAAGAGACA
GGATGAGGATCGTTTCGCATGATTGAACAAGATGGATTGCACGCAGGTTCTCCGGCCGCTTGGGTGGAGA
GGCTATTCGGCTATGACTGGGCACAACAGACAATCGGCTGCTCTGATGCCGCCGTGTTCCGGCTGTCAGC
GCAGGGGCGCCCGGTTCTTTTTGTCAAGACCGACCTGTCCGGTGCCCTGAATGAACTGCAGGACGAGGCA
GCGCGGCTATCGTGGCTGGCCACGACGGGCGTTCCTTGCGCAGCTGTGCTCGACGTTGTCACTGAAGCGG
GAAGGGACTGGCTGCTATTGGGCGAAGTGCCGGGGCAGGATCTCCTGTCATCTCACCTTGCTCCTGCCGA
GAAAGTATCCATCATGGCTGATGCAATGCGGCGGCTGCATACGCTTGATCCGGCTACCTGCCCATTCGAC
CACCAAGCGAAACATCGCATCGAGCGAGCACGTACTCGGATGGAAGCCGGTCTTGTCGATCAGGATGATC
TGGACGAAGAGCATCAGGGGCTCGCGCCAGCCGAACTGTTCGCCAGGCTCAAGGCGCGCATGCCCGACGG
CGAGGATCTCGTCGTGACCCATGGCGATGCCTGCTTGCCGAATATCATGGTGGAAAATGGCCGCTTTTCT
GGATTCATCGACTGTGGCCGGCTGGGTGTGGCGGACCGCTATCAGGACATAGCGTTGGCTACCCGTGATA
TTGCTGAAGAGCTTGGCGGCGAATGGGCTGACCGCTTCCTCGTGCTTTACGGTATCGCCGCTCCCGATTC
GCAGCGCATCGCCTTCTATCGCCTTCTTGACGAGTTCTTCTGAGCGGGACTCTGGGGTTCGCGAAATGAC
CGACCAAGCGACGCCCAACCTGCCATCACGAGATTTCGATTCCACCGCCGCCTTCTATGAAAGGTTGGGC
TTCGGAATCGTTTTCCGGGACGCCGGCTGGATGATCCTCCAGCGCGGGGATCTCATGCTGGAGTTCTTCG
CCCACCCCAACTTGTTTATTGCAGCTTATAATGGTTACAAATAAAGCAATAGCATCACAAATTTCACAAA
TAAAGCATTTTTTTCACTGCATTCTAGTTGTGGTTTGTCCAAACTCATCAATGTATCTTATCATGTCTGT
ATACCGTCGACCTCTAGCTAGAGCTTGGCGTAATCATGGTCATAGCTGTTTCCTGTGTGAAATTGTTATC
CGCTCACAATTCCACACAACATACGAGCCGGAAGCATAAAGTGTAAAGCCTGGGGTGCCTAATGAGTGAG
CTAACTCACATTAATTGCGTTGCGCTCACTGCCCGCTTTCCAGTCGGGAAACCTGTCGTGCCAGCTGCAT
TAATGAATCGGCCAACGCGCGGGGAGAGGCGGTTTGCGTATTGGGCGCTCTTCCGCTTCCTCGCTCACTG
ACTCGCTGCGCTCGGTCGTTCGGCTGCGGCGAGCGGTATCAGCTCACTCAAAGGCGGTAATACGGTTATC
CACAGAATCAGGGGATAACGCAGGAAAGAACATGTGAGCAAAAGGCCAGCAAAAGGCCAGGAACCGTAAA
AAGGCCGCGTTGCTGGCGTTTTTCCATAGGCTCCGCCCCCCTGACGAGCATCACAAAAATCGACGCTCAA
GTCAGAGGTGGCGAAACCCGACAGGACTATAAAGATACCAGGCGTTTCCCCCTGGAAGCTCCCTCGTGCG
CTCTCCTGTTCCGACCCTGCCGCTTACCGGATACCTGTCCGCCTTTCTCCCTTCGGGAAGCGTGGCGCTT
TCTCAATGCTCACGCTGTAGGTATCTCAGTTCGGTGTAGGTCGTTCGCTCCAAGCTGGGCTGTGTGCACG
AACCCCCCGTTCAGCCCGACCGCTGCGCCTTATCCGGTAACTATCGTCTTGAGTCCAACCCGGTAAGACA
CGACTTATCGCCACTGGCAGCAGCCACTGGTAACAGGATTAGCAGAGCGAGGTATGTAGGCGGTGCTACA
GAGTTCTTGAAGTGGTGGCCTAACTACGGCTACACTAGAAGGACAGTATTTGGTATCTGCGCTCTGCTGA
AGCCAGTTACCTTCGGAAAAAGAGTTGGTAGCTCTTGATCCGGCAAACAAACCACCGCTGGTAGCGGTGG
TTTTTTTGTTTGCAAGCAGCAGATTACGCGCAGAAAAAAAGGATCTCAAGAAGATCCTTTGATCTTTTCT
ACGGGGTCTGACGCTCAGTGGAACGAAAACTCACGTTAAGGGATTTTGGTCATGAGATTATCAAAAAGGA
TCTTCACCTAGATCCTTTTAAATTAAAAATGAAGTTTTAAATCAATCTAAAGTATATATGAGTAAACTTG
GTCTGACAGTTACCAATGCTTAATCAGTGAGGCACCTATCTCAGCGATCTGTCTATTTCGTTCATCCATA
GTTGCCTGACTCCCCGTCGTGTAGATAACTACGATACGGGAGGGCTTACCATCTGGCCCCAGTGCTGCAA
TGATACCGCGAGACCCACGCTCACCGGCTCCAGATTTATCAGCAATAAACCAGCCAGCCGGAAGGGCCGA
GCGCAGAAGTGGTCCTGCAACTTTATCCGCCTCCATCCAGTCTATTAATTGTTGCCGGGAAGCTAGAGTA
AGTAGTTCGCCAGTTAATAGTTTGCGCAACGTTGTTGCCATTGCTACAGGCATCGTGGTGTCACGCTCGT
CGTTTGGTATGGCTTCATTCAGCTCCGGTTCCCAACGATCAAGGCGAGTTACATGATCCCCCATGTTGTG
CAAAAAAGCGGTTAGCTCCTTCGGTCCTCCGATCGTTGTCAGAAGTAAGTTGGCCGCAGTGTTATCACTC
ATGGTTATGGCAGCACTGCATAATTCTCTTACTGTCATGCCATCCGTAAGATGCTTTTCTGTGACTGGTG
AGTACTCAACCAAGTCATTCTGAGAATAGTGTATGCGGCGACCGAGTTGCTCTTGCCCGGCGTCAATACG
GGATAATACCGCGCCACATAGCAGAACTTTAAAAGTGCTCATCATTGGAAAACGTTCTTCGGGGCGAAAA
CTCTCAAGGATCTTACCGCTGTTGAGATCCAGTTCGATGTAACCCACTCGTGCACCCAACTGATCTTCAG
CATCTTTTACTTTCACCAGCGTTTCTGGGTGAGCAAAAACAGGAAGGCAAAATGCCGCAAAAAAGGGAAT
AAGGGCGACACGGAAATGTTGAATACTCATACTCTTCCTTTTTCAATATTATTGAAGCATTTATCAGGGT
TATTGTCTCATGAGCGGATACATATTTGAATGTATTTAGAAAAATAAACAAATAGGGGTTCCGCGCACAT
TTCCCCGAAAAGTGCCACCTGACG
