>Addgene plasmid #65850 | pcDNA3.2-R5A-K6A C11orf83-V5 | addgene partial sequence | sequence record 117112 | CMV-F 5'-CGCAAATGGGCGGTAGGCGTG-3'
GAGCTCTCTGGCTAACTAGAGAACCCACTGCTTACTGGCTTATCGAAATTAATACGACTCACTATAGGGA
GACCCAAGCTGGCTAGTTAAGCTATCAACAAGTTTGTACAAAAAAGCAGGCTCCGCGGCCGCCTTGTTTA
ACTTTAAGAAGGAGCCCTTCACCATGGATTCCTTGGCGGCAATGCTGATCTCAGTCGCAATGCTGGGCGC
AGGGGCTGGCGTGGGCTACGCGCTCCTCGTTATCGTGACCCCGGGAGAGCGGCGGAAGCAGGAAATGCTA
AAGGAGATGCCACTGCAGGACCCAAGGAGCAGGGAGGAGGCGGCCAGGACCCAGCAGCTATTGCTGGCCA
CTCTGCAGGAGGCAGCGACCACGCAGGAGAACGTGGCCTGGAGGAAGAACTGGATGGTTGGCGGCGAAGG
CGGCGCCGGCGGGAGGTCACCGAAGGGTGGGCGCGCCGACCCAGCTTTCTTGTACAAAGTGGTTGATCTA
GAGGGCCCGCGGTTCGAAGGTAAGCCTATCCCTAACCCTCTCCTCGGTCTCGATTCTACGCGTACCGGTT
AGTAATGAGTTTAAACGGGGGAGGCTAACTGAAACACGGAAGGAGACAATACCGGAAGGAACCCGCGCTA
TGACGGCAATAAAAAGACAGAATAAAACGCACGGGTGTTGGGTCGTTTGTTCATAAACGCGGGGTTCGGT
CCCAGGGCTGGCACTCTGTCGATACCCCACCGAGACCCCATTGGGGCCAATACGCCCGCGTTTC
